Addgene plasmid #120937: P9m
Purpose: MoClo golden gate assembly AB part for pOR1-OR2 (lambda cI-repressable strong promoter) - Please see Supplemental Documents for annotated Genbank file
Depositing lab: Richard Murray. Depositing organization: California Institute of Technology.
Backbone
  Vector backbone: DVA
  Backbone size w/o insert (bp): 2100
  Vector type: Synthetic Biology
Growth in bacteria
  Bacterial resistance: Ampicillin, 100 μg/mL
  Growth temperature: 30°C
  Growth strain: KL740
  Growth instructions: To avoid mutations, grow this plasmid in KL740 E. coli, or another strain containing lambda cI. If in KL740, grow at 30degreesC.
  Copy number: High Copy
Gene/Insert
  Gene/Insert name: Pr-OR1-OR2
  Species: Synthetic
  Insert size (bp): 85
  Cloning method: Gibson Cloning
  Sequencing primers: 5′ AAATAGGCGTATCACGAGGCA; 3′ TTACCGCCTTTGAGTGAGCTG
Terms and licenses: Academic/Nonprofit Terms; Industry Terms: Not Available to Industry
Depositor comments: Very strong promoter! To avoid mutations, grow this plasmid in KL740 E. coli, or another strain containing lambda cI. If in KL740, grow at 30degreesC.
How to cite: P9m was a gift from Richard Murray (Addgene plasmid # 120937 ; http://n2t.net/addgene:120937 ; RRID:Addgene_120937)
