[The description below was written by a language model from this plasmid's Addgene catalogue record and pLannotate feature annotations shown in this document.]
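Description:
P9m is a small synthetic-biology parts plasmid, about 2.2 kb in total, that stores a single promoter module for MoClo-style Golden Gate assembly. It is built on the DVA backbone (roughly 2.1 kb), a minimal E. coli cloning vector. The feature table shows a high-copy ColE1/pUC-type origin of replication and a β-lactamase gene driven by its own bla promoter, which gives ampicillin selection. A putative bacterial transcription terminator sits just upstream of the part position, where it would be expected to insulate the part from read-through transcription. BioBrick prefix and suffix sequences flank the roughly 100 bp interval that holds the insert.

The insert is an 85 bp synthetic element named Pr-OR1-OR2, introduced by Gibson cloning. It is a strong promoter based on the phage lambda PR promoter, with the OR1 and OR2 operator sites that bind the lambda cI repressor, so transcription is constitutive and high unless cI is present. The automated annotation did not label the promoter itself, and the record points to a depositor-supplied annotated file for that detail. The "AB" designation indicates that the part carries the overhangs for the first (promoter) position in the assembly scheme, so it can be joined in a defined order with downstream UTR, coding and terminator parts to build transcription units.

The depositor notes that the promoter is strong enough to make the plasmid prone to mutation in ordinary strains, and that it is therefore kept in a host that supplies lambda cI to hold the promoter repressed. The part is suited to building cI-regulated genetic circuits or high-expression cassettes.
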