Features (pLannotate 1.2.2; 6 found; start..end, strand, type, name):
     31..74      -  terminator     bacterial terminator: putative bacterial transcription terminator
     77..98      +  misc_feature   BioBrick prefix: BioBrick prefix for parts that do not start with "ATG"
    205..225     +  misc_feature   BioBrick suffix: universal suffix for all parts
    402..990     -  rep_origin     ori: high-copy-number ColE1/pMB1/pBR322/pUC origin of replication
   1161..2021    -  CDS            AmpR: β-lactamase; bla; confers resistance to ampicillin, carbenicillin, and related antibiotics
   2022..2126    -  promoter       AmpR promoter: bla
>Addgene plasmid #120937 | P9m | addgene full sequence | sequence record 247706 | Addgene NGS Result
CCTATAAAAATAGGCGTATCACGAGGCAGAATTTCAGATAAAAAAAATCCTTAGCTTTCGCTAAGGATGA
TTTCTGGAATTCGCGGCCGCTTCTAGAGACTAGTGGGTCTCAGGAGTGCTGTTCCGCTGGGCATGCTGAG
CTAACACCGTGCGTGTTGACAATTTTACCTCTGGCGGTGATAATGGTTGCAGCTACTAGAGACCTACTAG
TAGCGGCCGCTGCAGGCTTCCTCGCTCACTGACTCGCTGCGCTCGGTCGTTCGGCTGCGGCGAGCGGTAT
CAGCTCACTCAAAGGCGGTAATACGGTTATCCACAGAATCAGGGGATAACGCAGGAAAGAACATGTGAGC
AAAAGGCCAGCAAAAGGCCAGGAACCGTAAAAAGGCCGCGTTGCTGGCGTTTTTCCACAGGCTCCGCCCC
CCTGACGAGCATCACAAAAATCGACGCTCAAGTCAGAGGTGGCGAAACCCGACAGGACTATAAAGATACC
AGGCGTTTCCCCCTGGAAGCTCCCTCGTGCGCTCTCCTGTTCCGACCCTGCCGCTTACCGGATACCTGTC
CGCCTTTCTCCCTTCGGGAAGCGTGGCGCTTTCTCATAGCTCACGCTGTAGGTATCTCAGTTCGGTGTAG
GTCGTTCGCTCCAAGCTGGGCTGTGTGCACGAACCCCCCGTTCAGCCCGACCGCTGCGCCTTATCCGGTA
ACTATCGTCTTGAGTCCAACCCGGTAAGACACGACTTATCGCCACTGGCAGCAGCCACTGGTAACAGGAT
TAGCAGAGCGAGGTATGTAGGCGGTGCTACAGAGTTCTTGAAGTGGTGGCCTAACTACGGCTACACTAGA
AGAACAGTATTTGGTATCTGCGCTCTGCTGAAGCCAGTTACCTTCGGAAAAAGAGTTGGTAGCTCTTGAT
CCGGCAAACAAACCACCGCTGGTAGCGGTGGTTTTTTTGTTTGCAAGCAGCAGATTACGCGCAGAAAAAA
AGGATCTCAAGAAGATCCTTTGATCTTTTCTACGGGGTCTGACGCTCAGTGGAACGAAAACTCACGTTAA
GGGATTTTGGTCATGAGATTATCAAAAAGGATCTTCACCTAGATCCTTTTAAATTAAAAATGAAGTTTTA
AATCAATCTAAAGTATATATGAGTAAACTTGGTCTGACAGTTACCAATGCTTAATCAGTGAGGCACCTAT
CTCAGCGATCTGTCTATTTCGTTCATCCATAGTTGCCTGACTCCCCGTCGTGTAGATAACTACGATACGG
GAGGGCTTACCATCTGGCCCCAGTGCTGCAATGATACCGCGCGACCCACGCTCACCGGCTCCAGATTTAT
CAGCAATAAACCAGCCAGCCGGAAGGGCCGAGCGCAGAAGTGGTCCTGCAACTTTATCCGCCTCCATCCA
GTCTATTAATTGTTGCCGGGAAGCTAGAGTAAGTAGTTCGCCAGTTAATAGTTTGCGCAACGTTGTTGCC
ATTGCTACAGGCATCGTGGTGTCACGCTCGTCGTTTGGTATGGCTTCATTCAGCTCCGGTTCCCAACGAT
CAAGGCGAGTTACATGATCCCCCATGTTGTGCAAAAAAGCGGTTAGCTCCTTCGGTCCTCCGATCGTTGT
CAGAAGTAAGTTGGCCGCAGTGTTATCACTCATGGTTATGGCAGCACTGCATAATTCTCTTACTGTCATG
CCATCCGTAAGATGCTTTTCTGTGACTGGTGAGTACTCAACCAAGTCATTCTGAGAATAGTGTATGCGGC
GACCGAGTTGCTCTTGCCCGGCGTCAATACGGGATAATACCGCGCCACATAGCAGAACTTTAAAAGTGCT
CATCATTGGAAAACGTTCTTCGGGGCGAAAACTCTCAAGGATCTTACCGCTGTTGAGATCCAGTTCGATG
TAACCCACTCGTGCACCCAACTGATCTTCAGCATCTTTTACTTTCACCAGCGTTTCTGGGTGAGCAAAAA
CAGGAAGGCAAAATGCCGCAAAAAAGGGAATAAGGGCGACACGGAAATGTTGAATACTCATACTCTTCCT
TTTTCAATATTATTGAAGCATTTATCAGGGTTATTGTCTCATGAGCGGATACATATTTGAATGTATTTAG
AAAAATAAACAAATAGGGGTTCCGCGCACATTTCCCCGAAAAGTGCCACCTGACGTCTAAGAAACCATTA
TTATCATGACATTAA
