>Addgene plasmid #120937 | P9m | depositor partial sequence | sequence record 229928 | insert sequence
GGAGTGCTGTTCCGCTGGGCATGCTGAGCTAACACCGTGCGTGTTGACAATTTTACCTCTGGCGGTGATA
ATGGTTGCAGCTACT
